>Addgene plasmid #130801 | pMSCVbsd-PPARD-L433I | addgene full sequence | sequence record 255495 | Addgene NGS Result
AATGAAAGACCCCACCTGTAGGTTTGGCAAGCTAGCTTAAGTAACGCCATTTTGCAAGGCATGGAAAATA
CATAACTGAGAATAGAGAAGTTCAGATCAAGGTTAGGAACAGAGAGACAGCAGAATATGGGCCAAACAGG
ATATCTGTGGTAAGCAGTTCCTGCCCCGGCTCAGGGCCAAGAACAGATGGTCCCCAGATGCGGTCCCGCC
CTCAGCAGTTTCTAGAGAACCATCAGATGTTTCCAGGGTGCCCCAAGGACCTGAAATGACCCTGTGCCTT
ATTTGAACTAACCAATCAGTTCGCTTCTCGCTTCTGTTCGCGCGCTTCTGCTCCCCGAGCTCAATAAAAG
AGCCCACAACCCCTCACTCGGCGCGCCAGTCCTCCGATAGACTGCGTCGCCCGGGTACCCGTATTCCCAA
TAAAGCCTCTTGCTGTTTGCATCCGAATCGTGGACTCGCTGATCCTTGGGAGGGTCTCCTCAGATTGATT
GACTGCCCACCTCGGGGGTCTTTCATTTGGAGGTTCCACCGAGATTTGGAGACCCCTGCCCAGGGACCAC
CGACCCCCCCGCCGGGAGGTAAGCTGGCCAGCGGTCGTTTCGTGTCTGTCTCTGTCTTTGTGCGTGTTTG
TGCCGGCATCTAATGTTTGCGCCTGCGTCTGTACTAGTTAGCTAACTAGCTCTGTATCTGGCGGACCCGT
GGTGGAACTGACGAGTTCTGAACACCCGGCCGCAACCCTGGGAGACGTCCCAGGGACTTTGGGGGCCGTT
TTTGTGGCCCGACCTGAGGAAGGGAGTCGATGTGGAATCCGACCCCGTCAGGATATGTGGTTCTGGTAGG
AGACGAGAACCTAAAACAGTTCCCGCCTCCGTCTGAATTTTTGCTTTCGGTTTGGAACCGAAGCCGCGCG
TCTTGTCTGCTGCAGCGCTGCAGCATCGTTCTGTGTTGTCTCTGTCTGACTGTGTTTCTGTATTTGTCTG
AAAATTAGGGCCAGACTGTTACCACTCCCTTAAGTTTGACCTTAGGTCACTGGAAAGATGTCGAGCGGAT
CGCTCACAACCAGTCGGTAGATGTCAAGAAGAGACGTTGGGTTACCTTCTGCTCTGCAGAATGGCCAACC
TTTAACGTCGGATGGCCGCGAGACGGCACCTTTAACCGAGACCTCATCACCCAGGTTAAGATCAAGGTCT
TTTCACCTGGCCCGCATGGACACCCAGACCAGGTCCCCTACATCGTGACCTGGGAAGCCTTGGCTTTTGA
CCCCCCTCCCTGGGTCAAGCCCTTTGTACACCCTAAGCCTCCGCCTCCTCTTCCTCCATCCGCCCCGTCT
CTCCCCCTTGAACCTCCTCGTTCGACCCCGCCTCGATCCTCCCTTTATCCAGCCCTCACTCCTTCTCTAG
GCGCCGGAATTAGATCCACTAGTAACGGCCGCCAGTGTGCTGGAATTCGCCCTTAGGTGTGGCGCCGAGG
GGAGATCAGCCATGGAGCAGCCACAGGAGGAAGCCCCTGAGGTCCGGGAAGAGGAGGAGAAAGAGGAAGT
GGCAGAGGCAGAAGGAGCCCCAGAGCTCAATGGGGGACCACAGCATGCACTTCCTTCCAGCAGCTACACA
GACCTCTCCCGGAGCTCCTCGCCACCCTCACTGCTGGACCAACTGCAGATGGGCTGTGACGGGGCCTCAT
GCGGCAGCCTCAACATGGAGTGCCGGGTGTGCGGGGACAAGGCATCGGGCTTCCACTACGGTGTTCATGC
ATGTGAGGGGTGCAAGGGCTTCTTCCGTCGTACGATCCGCATGAAGCTGGAGTACGAGAAGTGTGAGCGC
AGCTGCAAGATTCAGAAGAAGAACCGCAACAAGTGCCAGTACTGCCGCTTCCAGAAGTGCCTGGCACTGG
GCATGTCACACAACGCTATCCGTTTTGGTCGGATGCCGGAGGCTGAGAAGAGGAAGCTGGTGGCAGGGCT
GACTGCAAACGAGGGGAGCCAGTACAACCCACAGGTGGCCGACCTGAAGGCCTTCTCCAAGCACATCTAC
AATGCCTACCTGAAAAACTTCAACATGACCAAAAAGAAGGCCCGCAGCATCCTCACCGGCAAAGCCAGCC
ACACGGCGCCCTTTGTGATCCACGACATCGAGACATTGTGGCAGGCAGAGAAGGGGCTGGTGTGGAAGCA
GTTGGTGAATGGCCTGCCTCCCTACAAGGAGATCAGCGTGCACGTCTTCTACCGCTGCCAGTGCACCACA
GTGGAGACCGTGCGGGAGCTCACTGAGTTCGCCAAGAGCATCCCCAGCTTCAGCAGCCTCTTCCTCAACG
ACCAGGTTACCCTTCTCAAGTATGGCGTGCACGAGGCCATCTTCGCCATGCTGGCCTCTATCGTCAACAA
GGACGGGCTGCTGGTAGCCAACGGCAGTGGCTTTGTCACCCGTGAGTTCCTGCGCAGCCTCCGCAAACCC
TTCAGTGATATCATTGAGCCTAAGTTTGAATTTGCTGTCAAGTTCAACGCCCTGGAACTTGATGACAGTG
ACCTGGCCCTATTCATTGCGGCCATCATTCTGTGTGGAGACCGGCCAGGCCTCATGAACGTTCCACGGGT
GGAGGCTATCCAGGACACCATCCTGCGTGCCCTCGAATTCCACCTGCAGGCCAACCACCCTGATGCCCAG
TACCTCTTCCCCAAGCTGCTGCAGAAGATGGCTGACCTGCGGCAACTGGTCACCGAGCACGCCCAGATGA
TGCAGCGGATCAAGAAGACCGAAACCGAGACCTCGCTGCACCCTCTGATCCAGGAGATCTACAAGGACAT
GTACTAACGGCGGCACCCAGGCCTCCCTGCAGACTCCAATGGGGCCAGCACTGGAGGGGCCCACCCACAT
GACTTTTCCATTGACCAGCTCTCAAGGGCGAATTCTGCAGATATCCATCACACTGGCGGCCGCTCGAGGT
TAACGAATTCTACCGGGTAGGGGAGGCGCTTTTCCCAAGGCAGTCTGGAGCATGCGCTTTAGCAGCCCCG
CTGGGCACTTGGCGCTACACAAGTGGCCTCTGGCCTCGCACACATTCCACATCCACCGGTAGGCGCCAAC
CGGCTCCGTTCTTTGGTGGCCCCTTCGCGCCACCTTCTACTCCTCCCCTAGTCAGGAAGTTCCCCCCCGC
CCCGCAGCTCGCGTCGTGCAGGACGTGACAAATGGAAGTAGCACGTCTCACTAGTCTCGTGCAGATGGAC
AGCACCGCTGAGCAATGGAAGCGGGTAGGCCTTTGGGGCAGCGGCCAATAGCAGCTTTGCTCCTTCGCTT
TCTGGGCTCAGAGGCTGGGAAGGGGTGGGTCCGGGGGCGGGCTCAGGGGCGGGCTCAGGGGCGGGGCGGG
CGCCCGAAGGTCCTCCGGAGGCCCGGCATTCTGCACGCTTCAAAAGCGCACGTCTGCCGCGCTGTTCTCC
TCTTCCTCATCTCCGGGCCTTTCGACCTGCAGCCCAAGCTTACCATGGCCAAGCCTTTGTCTCAAGAAGA
ATCCACCCTCATTGAAAGAGCAACGGCTACAATCAACAGCATCCCCATCTCTGAAGACTACAGCGTCGCC
AGCGCAGCTCTCTCTAGCGACGGCCGCATCTTCACTGGTGTCAATGTATATCATTTTACTGGGGGACCTT
GTGCAGAACTCGTGGTGCTGGGCACTGCTGCTGCTGCGGCAGCTGGCAACCTGACTTGTATCGTCGCGAT
CGGAAATGAGAACAGGGGCATCTTGAGCCCCTGCGGACGGTGCCGACAGGTGCTTCTCGATCTGCATCCT
GGGATCAAAGCCATAGTGAAGGACAGTGATGGACAGCCGACGGCAGTTGGGATTCGTGAATTGCTGCCCT
CTGGTTATGTGTGGGAGGGCTAATCGATAAAATAAAAGATTTTATTTAGTCTCCAGAAAAAGGGGGGAAT
GAAAGACCCCACCTGTAGGTTTGGCAAGCTAGAGAACCATCAGATGTTTCCAGGGTGCCCCAAGGACCTG
AAATGACCCTGTGCCTTATTTGAACTAACCAATCAGTTCGCTTCTCGCTTCTGTTCGCGCGCTTCTGCTC
CCCGAGCTCAATAAAAGAGCCCACAACCCCTCACTCGGCGCGCCAGTCCTCCGATAGACTGCGTCGCCCG
GGTACCCGTGTATCCAATAAACCCTCTTGCAGTTGCATCCGACTTGTGGTCTCGCTGTTCCTTGGGAGGG
TCTCCTCTGAGTGATTGACTACCCGTCAGCGGGGGTCTTTCATGGGTAACAGTTTCTTGAAGTTGGAGAA
CAACATTCTGAGGGTAGGAGTCGAATATTAAGTAATCCTGACTCAATTAGCCACTGTTTTGAATCCACAT
ACTCCAATACTCCTGAAATAGTTCATTATGGACAGCGCAGAAAGAGCTGGGGAGAATTGTGAAATTGTTA
TCCGCTCACAATTCCACACAACATACGAGCCGGAAGCATAAAGTGTAAAGCCTGGGGTGCCTAATGAGTG
AGCTAACTCACATTAATTGCGTTGCGCTCACTGCCCGCTTTCCAGTCGGGAAACCTGTCGTGCCAGCTGC
ATTAATGAATCGGCCAACGCGCGGGGAGAGGCGGTTTGCGTATTGGGCGCTCTTCCGCTTCCTCGCTCAC
TGACTCGCTGCGCTCGGTCGTTCGGCTGCGGCGAGCGGTATCAGCTCACTCAAAGGCGGTAATACGGTTA
TCCACAGAATCAGGGGATAACGCAGGAAAGAACATGTGAGCAAAAGGCCAGCAAAAGGCCAGGAACCGTA
AAAAGGCCGCGTTGCTGGCGTTTTTCCATAGGCTCCGCCCCCCTGACGAGCATCACAAAAATCGACGCTC
AAGTCAGAGGTGGCGAAACCCGACAGGACTATAAAGATACCAGGCGTTTCCCCCTGGAAGCTCCCTCGTG
CGCTCTCCTGTTCCGACCCTGCCGCTTACCGGATACCTGTCCGCCTTTCTCCCTTCGGGAAGCGTGGCGC
TTTCTCATAGCTCACGCTGTAGGTATCTCAGTTCGGTGTAGGTCGTTCGCTCCAAGCTGGGCTGTGTGCA
CGAACCCCCCGTTCAGCCCGACCGCTGCGCCTTATCCGGTAACTATCGTCTTGAGTCCAACCCGGTAAGA
CACGACTTATCGCCACTGGCAGCAGCCACTGGTAACAGGATTAGCAGAGCGAGGTATGTAGGCGGTGCTA
CAGAGTTCTTGAAGTGGTGGCCTAACTACGGCTACACTAGAAGAACAGTATTTGGTATCTGCGCTCTGCT
GAAGCCAGTTACCTTCGGAAAAAGAGTTGGTAGCTCTTGATCCGGCAAACAAACCACCGCTGGTAGCGGT
GGTTTTTTTGTTTGCAAGCAGCAGATTACGCGCAGAAAAAAAGGATCTCAAGAAGATCCTTTGATCTTTT
CTACGGGGTCTGACGCTCAGTGGAACGAAAACTCACGTTAAGGGATTTTGGTCATGAGATTATCAAAAAG
GATCTTCACCTAGATCCTTTTAAATTAAAAATGAAGTTTTAAATCAATCTAAAGTATATATGAGTAAACT
TGGTCTGACAGTTACCAATGCTTAATCAGTGAGGCACCTATCTCAGCGATCTGTCTATTTCGTTCATCCA
TAGTTGCCTGACTCCCCGTCGTGTAGATAACTACGATACGGGAGGGCTTACCATCTGGCCCCAGTGCTGC
AATGATACCGCGAGACCCACGCTCACCGGCTCCAGATTTATCAGCAATAAACCAGCCAGCCGGAAGGGCC
GAGCGCAGAAGTGGTCCTGCAACTTTATCCGCCTCCATCCAGTCTATTAATTGTTGCCGGGAAGCTAGAG
TAAGTAGTTCGCCAGTTAATAGTTTGCGCAACGTTGTTGCCATTGCTACAGGCATCGTGGTGTCACGCTC
GTCGTTTGGTATGGCTTCATTCAGCTCCGGTTCCCAACGATCAAGGCGAGTTACATGATCCCCCATGTTG
TGCAAAAAAGCGGTTAGCTCCTTCGGTCCTCCGATCGTTGTCAGAAGTAAGTTGGCCGCAGTGTTATCAC
TCATGGTTATGGCAGCACTGCATAATTCTCTTACTGTCATGCCATCCGTAAGATGCTTTTCTGTGACTGG
TGAGTACTCAACCAAGTCATTCTGAGAATAGTGTATGCGGCGACCGAGTTGCTCTTGCCCGGCGTCAATA
CGGGATAATACCGCGCCACATAGCAGAACTTTAAAAGTGCTCATCATTGGAAAACGTTCTTCGGGGCGAA
AACTCTCAAGGATCTTACCGCTGTTGAGATCCAGTTCGATGTAACCCACTCGTGCACCCAACTGATCTTC
AGCATCTTTTACTTTCACCAGCGTTTCTGGGTGAGCAAAAACAGGAAGGCAAAATGCCGCAAAAAAGGGA
ATAAGGGCGACACGGAAATGTTGAATACTCATACTCTTCCTTTTTCAATATTATTGAAGCATTTATCAGG
GTTATTGTCTCATGAGCGGATACATATTTGAATGTATTTAGAAAAATAAACAAATAGGGGTTCCGCGCAC
ATTTCCCCGAAAAGTGCCACCTGACGTCTAAGAAACCATTATTATCATGACATTAACCTATAAAAATAGG
CGTATCACGAGGCCCTTTCGTCTCGCGCGTTTCGGTGATGACGGTGAAAACCTCTGACACATGCAGCTCC
CGGAGACGGTCACAGCTTGTCTGTAAGCGGATGCCGGGAGCAGACAAGCCCGTCAGGGCGCGTCAGCGGG
TGTTGGCGGGTGTCGGGGCTGGCTTAACTATGCGGCATCAGAGCAGATTGTACTGAGAGTGCACCATATG
CGGTGTGAAATACCGCACAGATGCGTAAGGAGAAAATACCGCATCAGGCGCCATTCGCCATTCAGGCTGC
GCAACTGTTGGGAAGGGCGATCGGTGCGGGCCTCTTCGCTATTACGCCAGCTGGCGAAAGGGGGATGTGC
TGCAAGGCGATTAAGTTGGGTAACGCCAGGGTTTTCCCAGTCACGACGTTGTAAAACGACGGCGCAAGGA
ATGGTGCATGCAAGGAGATGGCGCCCAACAGTCCCCCGGCCACGGGGCCTGCCACCATACCCACGCCGAA
ACAAGCGCTCATGAGCCCGAAGTGGCGAGCCCGATCTTCCCCATCGGTGATGTCGGCGATATAGGCGCCA
GCAACCGCACCTGTGGCGCCGGTGATGCCGGCCACGATGCGTCCGGCGTAGAGGCGATTAGTCCAATTTG
TTAAAGACAGGATATCAGTGGTCCAGGCTCTAGTTTTGACTCAACAATATCACCAGCTGAAGCCTATAGA
GTACGAGCCATAGATAAAATAAAAGATTTTATTTAGTCTCCAGAAAAAGGGGGG
Features (pLannotate 1.2.2; 20 found; start..end, strand, type, name):
      1..517     +  LTR            5' LTR: 5' long terminal repeat from murine embryonic stem cell virus
    581..922     +  misc_feature   MESV Ψ: packaging signal of murine embryonic stem cell virus
    989..1405    +  CDS            gag (truncated): truncated Moloney murine leukemia virus (MMLV) gag gene lacking the start codon
   1482..2804    +  CDS            PPARD: PPARD_HUMAN - Also known as NR1C2, PPARB. Experimental evidence at protein level: Swiss-Prot protein existence level 1. Ligand-activated transcription factor. Receptor that binds peroxisome proliferators such as hypolipidemic drugs and fatty acids. Has a preference for poly-unsaturated fatty acids, such as gamma- linoleic acid and eicosapentanoic acid. Once activated by a ligand, the receptor binds to promoter elements of target genes. Regulates the peroxisomal beta-oxidation pathway of fatty acids. Functions as transcription activator for the acyl-CoA oxidase gene. Decreases expression of NPC
   2955..3454    +  promoter       PGK promoter: mouse phosphoglycerate kinase 1 promoter
   3475..3873    +  CDS            BSD: blasticidin S deaminase; Aspergillus terreus BSD; confers resistance to blasticidin
   3918..3952    +  LTR            3' LTR (ΔU3) (fragment): self-inactivating 3' long terminal repeat (LTR) from Moloney murine leukemia virus
   3949..4243    +  LTR            3' LTR (ΔU3) (fragment): self-inactivating 3' long terminal repeat (LTR) from Moloney murine leukemia virus
   4405..4421    -  protein_bind   lac operator: The lac repressor binds to the lac operator to inhibit transcription in E. coli. This inhibition can be relieved by adding lactose or isopropyl-β-D-thiogalactopyranoside (IPTG). lac repressor encoded by lacI
   4429..4459    -  promoter       lac promoter: promoter for the E. coli lac operon
   4474..4495    -  protein_bind   CAP binding site: CAP binding activates transcription in the presence of cAMP. E. coli catabolite activator protein
   4508..4600    -  CDS            lacI (fragment): lac repressor; lacI; The lac repressor binds to the lac operator to inhibit transcription in E. coli. This inhibition can be relieved by adding lactose or isopropyl-β-D-thiogalactopyranoside (IPTG).
   4783..5371    -  rep_origin     ori: high-copy-number ColE1/pMB1/pBR322/pUC origin of replication
   5542..6402    -  CDS            AmpR: β-lactamase; bla; confers resistance to ampicillin, carbenicillin, and related antibiotics
   6403..6507    -  promoter       AmpR promoter: bla
   6602..6637    +  CDS            rop (fragment): Rop protein, which maintains plasmids at low copy number; rop
   6739..6838    +  misc_feature   bom (fragment): basis of mobility region from pBR322
   6844..6993    -  CDS            lacZα (fragment): LacZα fragment of β-galactosidase; lacZ fragment
   6993..7194    -  CDS            TcR (fragment): tetracycline efflux protein; tet; confers resistance to tetracycline
   7195..7293    +  CDS            env (fragment): murine leukemia virus gPr80 envelope polyprotein precursor; env; proteolytically cleaved into gp70SU and p15TM subunits
