[The description below was written by a language model from this plasmid's Addgene catalogue record and pLannotate feature annotations shown in this document.]
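Description:
pMSCVbsd-PPARD-L433I is a 7,334 nt gammaretroviral transfer vector built on the pMSCVbsd backbone, a murine stem cell virus-type plasmid carrying a blasticidin resistance marker for mammalian cells. In bacteria it replicates from a high-copy ColE1/pUC-type origin and is selected with ampicillin through the β-lactamase gene. The remaining bacterial annotations (fragments of lacI, lacZα, rop, bom and the tetracycline resistance gene, plus a lac promoter/operator) are non-functional remnants of earlier cloning vectors.

The proviral region begins with a 5′ LTR from murine embryonic stem cell virus, followed by the Ψ packaging signal and a truncated gag segment lacking its start codon, which extends the packaging region without producing Gag protein. Downstream lies the human PPARD cDNA, encoding the ligand-activated nuclear receptor PPARβ/δ, with an L433I substitution introduced by PCR mutagenesis. It was cloned between a BglII site, which was destroyed, and a retained XhoI site. No internal promoter precedes the insert, so it is presumably transcribed from the 5′ LTR. A separate mouse PGK promoter drives the blasticidin S deaminase gene, allowing selection of transduced cells. The cassette closes with a 3′ LTR, which the automated annotation matches as two fragments of a ΔU3 Moloney LTR; whether the vector is actually self-inactivating cannot be judged from these partial matches.

Because the plasmid carries no functional gag, pol or env genes, these must be supplied in trans by a packaging system to generate particles for retroviral transduction. The stated purpose is stable delivery of PPARD cDNA. The record does not state the functional consequence of L433I, although the associated study concerns PPARβ/δ, NCOR recruitment and transcriptional regulation of ANGPTL4.
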