Addgene plasmid #130801: pMSCVbsd-PPARD-L433I
Purpose: Vector encoding PPARD cDNA for retroviral transduction
Depositing lab: Till Adhikary. Depositing organization: Philipps-Universitaet Marburg. Publication: PPARbeta/delta recruits NCOR and regulates transcription reinitiation of ANGPTL4. Legrand N, Bretscher CL, Zielke S, Wilke B, Daude M, Fritz B, Diederich WE, Adhikary T. Nucleic Acids Res. 2019 Oct 10;47(18):9573-9591. doi: 10.1093/nar/gkz685. PubMed 31428774.
Backbone
  Vector backbone: pMSCVbsd
  Vector type: Retroviral
  Selectable markers: Blasticidin
Growth in bacteria
  Bacterial resistance: Ampicillin, 100 μg/mL
  Growth temperature: 37°C
  Growth strain: NEB Stable
  Copy number: High Copy
Gene/Insert
  Gene/Insert name: PPARD L433I
  Species: H. sapiens (human)
  Mutation: L433I
  Entrez Gene: PPARD (a.k.a. FAAR, NR1C2, NUC1, NUCI, NUCII, PPARB)
  Cloning method: Restriction Enzyme; 5′ cloning site BglII (destroyed during cloning); 3′ cloning site XhoI (not destroyed)
  Sequencing primers: 5′ pMSCVseqfw (CCCTTGAACCTCCTCGTTCGACC); 3′ pMSCVseqrv (GAGACGTGCTACTTCCATTTGTC)
Terms and licenses: Academic/Nonprofit Terms; Industry Terms: Not Available to Industry
Depositor comments: Generated by PCR mutagenesis. Please visit https://www.biorxiv.org/content/10.1101/525576v2 for BioRxiv preprint.
How to cite: pMSCVbsd-PPARD-L433I was a gift from Till Adhikary (Addgene plasmid # 130801 ; http://n2t.net/addgene:130801 ; RRID:Addgene_130801)
