>Addgene plasmid #130801 | pMSCVbsd-PPARD-L433I | depositor partial sequence | sequence record 250312 | PPARD L433I
ATGGAGCAGCCACAGGAGGAAGCCCCTGAGGTCCGGGAAGAGGAGGAGAAAGAGGAAGTGGCAGAGGCAG
AAGGAGCCCCAGAGCTCAATGGGGGACCACAGCATGCACTTCCTTCCAGCAGCTACACAGACCTCTCCCG
GAGCTCCTCGCCACCCTCACTGCTGGACCAACTGCAGATGGGCTGTGACGGGGCCTCATGCGGCAGCCTC
AACATGGAGTGCCGGGTGTGCGGGGACAAGGCATCGGGCTTCCACTACGGTGTTCATGCATGTGAGGGGT
GCAAGGGCTTCTTCCGTCGTACGATCCGCATGAAGCTGGAGTACGAGAAGTGTGAGCGCAGCTGCAAGAT
TCAGAAGAAGAACCGCAACAAGTGCCAGTACTGCCGCTTCCAGAAGTGCCTGGCACTGGGCATGTCACAC
AACGCTATCCGTTTTGGTCGGATGCCGGAGGCTGAGAAGAGGAAGCTGGTGGCAGGGCTGACTGCAAACG
AGGGGAGCCAGTACAACCCACAGGTGGCCGACCTGAAGGCCTTCTCCAAGCACATCTACAATGCCTACCT
GAAAAACTTCAACATGACCAAAAAGAAGGCCCGCAGCATCCTCACCGGCAAAGCCAGCCACACGGCGCCC
TTTGTGATCCACGACATCGAGACATTGTGGCAGGCAGAGAAGGGGCTGGTGTGGAAGCAGTTGGTGAATG
GCCTGCCTCCCTACAAGGAGATCAGCGTGCACGTCTTCTACCGCTGCCAGTGCACCACAGTGGAGACCGT
GCGGGAGCTCACTGAGTTCGCCAAGAGCATCCCCAGCTTCAGCAGCCTCTTCCTCAACGACCAGGTTACC
CTTCTCAAGTATGGCGTGCACGAGGCCATCTTCGCCATGCTGGCCTCTATCGTCAACAAGGACGGGCTGC
TGGTAGCCAACGGCAGTGGCTTTGTCACCCGTGAGTTCCTGCGCAGCCTCCGCAAACCCTTCAGTGATAT
CATTGAGCCTAAGTTTGAATTTGCTGTCAAGTTCAACGCCCTGGAACTTGATGACAGTGACCTGGCCCTA
TTCATTGCGGCCATCATTCTGTGTGGAGACCGGCCAGGCCTCATGAACGTTCCACGGGTGGAGGCTATCC
AGGACACCATCCTGCGTGCCCTCGAATTCCACCTGCAGGCCAACCACCCTGATGCCCAGTACCTCTTCCC
CAAGCTGCTGCAGAAGATGGCTGACCTGCGGCAACTGGTCACCGAGCACGCCCAGATGATGCAGCGGATC
AAGAAGACCGAAACCGAGACCTCGCTGCACCCTCTGATCCAGGAGATCTACAAGGACATGTACTAA
